Addgene plasmid #216607: BRAF - R146W in pENTR
Purpose: gateway cloning donor vector containing BRAF ASD mutation
Depositing lab: Douglas Allan & Christopher Loewen. Depositing organization: University of British Columbia.
Backbone
  Vector backbone: pCR8-GW-TOPO
  Backbone manufacturer: GenScript
  Backbone size w/o insert (bp): 2800
  Vector type: Gateway Entry Plasmid
Growth in bacteria
  Bacterial resistance: Spectinomycin, 50 μg/mL
  Growth temperature: 37°C
  Growth strain: DH5alpha
  Copy number: High Copy
Gene/Insert
  Gene/Insert name: BRAF
  Species: H. sapiens (human)
  Insert size (bp): 2300
  Mutation: R146W
  Entrez Gene: BRAF (a.k.a. B-RAF1, B-raf, BRAF-1, BRAF1, NS7, RAFB1)
  Cloning method: Gibson Cloning
  Sequencing primers: 5′ M13 fwd; 3′ M13 rev
Terms and licenses: Academic/Nonprofit Terms; Industry Terms: Not Available to Industry
Depositor comments: insert contains a Kozak sequence that encodes a linker for cloning into N-terminal tagging pDEST vectors
How to cite: BRAF - R146W in pENTR was a gift from Douglas Allan & Christopher Loewen (Addgene plasmid # 216607 ; http://n2t.net/addgene:216607 ; RRID:Addgene_216607)
