[The description below was written by a language model from this plasmid's Addgene catalogue record and pLannotate feature annotations shown in this document.]
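Description:
BRAF - R146W in pENTR is a Gateway entry (donor) plasmid built on the pCR8-GW-TOPO backbone and carrying the human BRAF coding sequence with an R146W substitution, which the record describes as an autism spectrum disorder (ASD)-associated mutation. It is maintained in E. coli through a high-copy ColE1/pUC-type origin. Selection is with spectinomycin, conferred by the aadA (SmR) aminoglycoside adenylyltransferase gene. A fragment of the class 1 integron Pc promoter lies upstream of this gene and probably drives its expression. Short lacZα, lacI and gentamicin-resistance fragments in the annotation appear to be non-functional backbone remnants. The rrnB T1 and T2 terminators sit upstream of the cloning region, where they would insulate it from read-through transcription.

The roughly 2.3 kb BRAF open reading frame was inserted by Gibson assembly and is flanked by attL1 and attL2. These sites allow LR Clonase to transfer the insert directionally into any attR-containing destination vector. BRAF encodes a serine/threonine kinase that phosphorylates MAP2K1 and so activates the MAP kinase signalling cascade. The entry clone has no eukaryotic promoter, so expression depends on the destination vector chosen. The only promoter near the insert is a T7 promoter beyond attL2, oriented back toward it. According to the depositor, the insert includes a Kozak sequence designed so that it also encodes a linker, which keeps the clone usable in destination vectors that add an N-terminal tag. The construct is intended as a source clone for making expression plasmids to study the functional consequences of this BRAF variant. The sequenced plasmid is about 5.1 kb, consistent with the stated backbone and insert sizes.
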