Features (pLannotate 1.2.2; 12 found; start..end, strand, type, name):
     42..78      -  CDS            lacZα (fragment): LacZα fragment of β-galactosidase; lacZ fragment
     94..193     +  protein_bind   attL1: mutant version of attL; recombination site for the Gateway® LR reaction LR Clonase™
    202..2499    +  CDS            BRAF: BRAF_HUMAN - Also known as BRAF1, RAFB1. Experimental evidence at protein level: Swiss-Prot protein existence level 1. Protein kinase involved in the transduction of mitogenic signals from the cell membrane to the nucleus (Probable). Phosphorylates MAP2K1, and thereby activates the MAP kinase signal transduction pathway (PubMed:21441910, PubMed:29433126). May play a role in the postsynaptic responses of hippocampal neurons (PubMed:1508179). From Homo sapiens (Human).
   2506..2605    -  protein_bind   attL2: mutant version of attL; recombination site for the Gateway® LR reaction LR Clonase™
   2623..2641    -  promoter       T7 promoter: promoter for bacteriophage T7 RNA polymerase
   2831..2854    +  promoter       Pc promoter (fragment): intI1 (promoter lies within the coding sequence); class 1 integron promoter
   3030..3086    +  CDS            GmR (fragment): gentamycin acetyltransferase; aacC1; confers resistance to gentamycin
   3093..3884    +  CDS            SmR: aminoglycoside adenylyltransferase (Murphy, 1985); aadA; confers resistance to spectinomycin and streptomycin
   3977..4565    +  rep_origin     ori: high-copy-number ColE1/pMB1/pBR322/pUC origin of replication
   4748..4840    +  CDS            lacI (fragment): lac repressor; lacI; The lac repressor binds to the lac operator to inhibit transcription in E. coli. This inhibition can be relieved by adding lactose or isopropyl-β-D-thiogalactopyranoside (IPTG).
   4895..4922    -  terminator     rrnB T2 terminator: transcription terminator T2 from the E. coli rrnB gene
   5054..5097    +  terminator     rrnB T1 terminator: Escherichia coli rrnB; transcription terminator T1 from the E. coli rrnB gene
>Addgene plasmid #216607 | BRAF - R146W in pENTR | addgene full sequence | sequence record 427166 | Addgene NGS Result
GCCTGGCAGTTCCCTACTCTCGCGTTAACGCTAGCATGGATGTTTTCCCAGTCACGACGTTGTAAAACGA
CGGCCAGTCTTAAGCTCGGGCCCCAAATAATGATTTTATTTTGACTGATAGTGACCTGTTCGTTGCAACA
AATTGATGAGCAATGCTTTTTTATAATGCCAACTTTGTACAAAAAAGCAGGCTCCGGCACCATGGCGGCG
CTGAGCGGTGGCGGTGGTGGCGGCGCGGAGCCGGGCCAGGCTCTGTTCAACGGGGACATGGAGCCCGAGG
CCGGCGCCGGCGCCGGCGCCGCGGCCTCTTCGGCTGCGGACCCTGCCATTCCGGAGGAGGTGTGGAATAT
CAAACAAATGATTAAGTTGACACAGGAACATATAGAGGCCCTATTGGACAAATTTGGTGGGGAGCATAAT
CCACCATCAATATATCTGGAGGCCTATGAAGAATACACCAGCAAGCTAGATGCACTCCAACAAAGAGAAC
AACAGTTATTGGAATCTCTGGGGAACGGAACTGATTTTTCTGTTTCTAGCTCTGCATCAATGGATACCGT
TACATCTTCTTCCTCTTCTAGCCTTTCAGTGCTACCTTCATCTCTTTCAGTTTTTCAAAATCCCACAGAT
GTGGCATGGAGCAACCCCAAGTCACCACAAAAACCTATCGTTAGAGTCTTCCTGCCCAACAAACAGAGGA
CAGTGGTACCTGCAAGGTGTGGAGTTACAGTCCGAGACAGTCTAAAGAAAGCACTGATGATGAGAGGTCT
AATCCCAGAGTGCTGTGCTGTTTACAGAATTCAGGATGGAGAGAAGAAACCAATTGGTTGGGACACTGAT
ATTTCCTGGCTTACTGGAGAAGAATTGCATGTGGAAGTGTTGGAGAATGTTCCACTTACAACACACAACT
TTGTACGAAAAACGTTTTTCACCTTAGCATTTTGTGACTTTTGTCGAAAGCTGCTTTTCCAGGGTTTCCG
CTGTCAAACATGTGGTTATAAATTTCACCAGCGTTGTAGTACAGAAGTTCCACTGATGTGTGTTAATTAT
GACCAACTTGATTTGCTGTTTGTCTCCAAGTTCTTTGAACACCACCCAATACCACAGGAAGAGGCGTCCT
TAGCAGAGACTGCCCTAACATCTGGATCATCCCCTTCCGCACCCGCCTCGGACTCTATTGGGCCCCAAAT
TCTCACCAGTCCGTCTCCTTCAAAATCCATTCCAATTCCACAGCCCTTCCGACCAGCAGATGAAGATCAT
CGAAATCAATTTGGGCAACGAGACCGATCCTCATCAGCTCCCAATGTGCATATAAACACAATAGAACCTG
TCAATATTGATGACTTGATTAGAGACCAAGGATTTCGTGGTGATGGAGGATCAACCACAGGTTTGTCTGC
TACCCCCCCTGCCTCATTACCTGGCTCACTAACTAACGTGAAAGCCTTACAGAAATCTCCAGGACCTCAG
CGAGAAAGGAAGTCATCTTCATCCTCAGAAGACAGGAATCGAATGAAAACACTTGGTAGACGGGACTCGA
GTGATGATTGGGAGATTCCTGATGGGCAGATTACAGTGGGACAAAGAATTGGATCTGGATCATTTGGAAC
AGTCTACAAGGGAAAGTGGCATGGTGATGTGGCAGTGAAAATGTTGAATGTGACAGCACCTACACCTCAG
CAGTTACAAGCCTTCAAAAATGAAGTAGGAGTACTCAGGAAAACACGACATGTGAATATCCTACTCTTCA
TGGGCTATTCCACAAAGCCACAACTGGCTATTGTTACCCAGTGGTGTGAGGGCTCCAGCTTGTATCACCA
TCTCCATATCATTGAGACCAAATTTGAGATGATCAAACTTATAGATATTGCACGACAGACTGCACAGGGC
ATGGATTACTTACACGCCAAGTCAATCATCCACAGAGACCTCAAGAGTAATAATATATTTCTTCATGAAG
ACCTCACAGTAAAAATAGGTGATTTTGGTCTAGCTACAGTGAAATCTCGATGGAGTGGGTCCCATCAGTT
TGAACAGTTGTCTGGATCCATTTTGTGGATGGCACCAGAAGTCATCAGAATGCAAGATAAAAATCCATAC
AGCTTTCAGTCAGATGTATATGCATTTGGAATTGTTCTGTATGAATTGATGACTGGACAGTTACCTTATT
CAAACATCAACAACAGGGACCAGATAATTTTTATGGTGGGACGAGGATACCTGTCTCCAGATCTCAGTAA
GGTACGGAGTAACTGTCCAAAAGCCATGAAGAGATTAATGGCAGAGTGCCTCAAAAAGAAAAGAGATGAG
AGACCACTCTTTCCCCAAATTCTCGCCTCTATTGAGCTGCTGGCCCGCTCATTGCCAAAAATTCACCGCA
GTGCATCAGAACCCTCCTTGAATCGGGCTGGTTTCCAAACAGAGGATTTTAGTCTATATGCTTGTGCTTC
TCCAAAAACACCCATCCAGGCAGGGGGATATGGTGCGTTTCCTGTCCACTGATAGACCCAGCTTTCTTGT
ACAAAGTTGGCATTATAAAAAATAATTGCTCATCAATTTGTTGCAACGAACAGGTCACTATCAGTCAAAA
TAAAATCATTATTTGCCATCCAGCTGATATCCCCTATAGTGAGTCGTATTACATGGTCATAGCTGTTTCC
TGGCAGCTCTGGCCCGTGTCTCAAAATCTCTGATGTTACATTGCACAAGATAAAAATATATCATCATGCC
TCCTCTAGACCAGCCAGGACAGAAATGCCTCGACTTCGCTGCTACCCAAGGTTGCCGGGTGACGCACACC
GTGGAAACGGATGAAGGCACGAACCCAGTGGACATAAGCCTGTTCGGTTCGTAAGCTGTAATGCAAGTAG
CGTATGCGCTCACGCAACTGGTCCAGAACCTTGACCGAACGCAGCGGTGGTAACGGCGCAGTGGCGGTTT
TCATGGCTTGTTATGACTGTTTTTTTGGGGTACAGTCTATGCCTCGGGCATCCAAGCAGCAAGCGCGTTA
CGCCGTGGGTCGATGTTTGATGTTATGGAGCAGCAACGATGTTACGCAGCAGGGCAGTCGCCCTAAAACA
AAGTTAAACATTATGAGGGAAGCGGTGATCGCCGAAGTATCGACTCAACTATCAGAGGTAGTTGGCGTCA
TCGAGCGCCATCTCGAACCGACGTTGCTGGCCGTACATTTGTACGGCTCCGCAGTGGATGGCGGCCTGAA
GCCACACAGTGATATTGATTTGCTGGTTACGGTGACCGTAAGGCTTGATGAAACAACGCGGCGAGCTTTG
ATCAACGACCTTTTGGAAACTTCGGCTTCCCCTGGAGAGAGCGAGATTCTCCGCGCTGTAGAAGTCACCA
TTGTTGTGCACGACGACATCATTCCGTGGCGTTATCCAGCTAAGCGCGAACTGCAATTTGGAGAATGGCA
GCGCAATGACATTCTTGCAGGTATCTTCGAGCCAGCCACGATCGACATTGATCTGGCTATCTTGCTGACA
AAAGCAAGAGAACATAGCGTTGCCTTGGTAGGTCCAGCGGCGGAGGAACTCTTTGATCCGGTTCCTGAAC
AGGATCTATTTGAGGCGCTAAATGAAACCTTAACGCTATGGAACTCGCCGCCCGACTGGGCTGGCGATGA
GCGAAATGTAGTGCTTACGTTGTCCCGCATTTGGTACAGCGCAGTAACCGGCAAAATCGCGCCGAAGGAT
GTCGCTGCCGACTGGGCAATGGAGCGCCTGCCGGCCCAGTATCAGCCCGTCATACTTGAAGCTAGACAGG
CTTATCTTGGACAAGAAGAAGATCGCTTGGCCTCGCGCGCAGATCAGTTGGAAGAATTTGTCCACTACGT
GAAAGGCGAGATCACCAAGGTAGTCGGCAAATAACCCTCGAGCCACCCATGACCAAAATCCCTTAACGTG
AGTTACGCGTCGTTCCACTGAGCGTCAGACCCCGTAGAAAAGATCAAAGGATCTTCTTGAGATCCTTTTT
TTCTGCGCGTAATCTGCTGCTTGCAAACAAAAAAACCACCGCTACCAGCGGTGGTTTGTTTGCCGGATCA
AGAGCTACCAACTCTTTTTCCGAAGGTAACTGGCTTCAGCAGAGCGCAGATACCAAATACTGTTCTTCTA
GTGTAGCCGTAGTTAGGCCACCACTTCAAGAACTCTGTAGCACCGCCTACATACCTCGCTCTGCTAATCC
TGTTACCAGTGGCTGCTGCCAGTGGCGATAAGTCGTGTCTTACCGGGTTGGACTCAAGACGATAGTTACC
GGATAAGGCGCAGCGGTCGGGCTGAACGGGGGGTTCGTGCACACAGCCCAGCTTGGAGCGAACGACCTAC
ACCGAACTGAGATACCTACAGCGTGAGCTATGAGAAAGCGCCACGCTTCCCGAAGGGAGAAAGGCGGACA
GGTATCCGGTAAGCGGCAGGGTCGGAACAGGAGAGCGCACGAGGGAGCTTCCAGGGGGAAACGCCTGGTA
TCTTTATAGTCCTGTCGGGTTTCGCCACCTCTGACTTGAGCGTCGATTTTTGTGATGCTCGTCAGGGGGG
CGGAGCCTATGGAAAAACGCCAGCAACGCGGCCTTTTTACGGTTCCTGGCCTTTTGCTGGCCTTTTGCTC
ACATGTTCTTTCCTGCGTTATCCCCTGATTCTGTGGATAACCGTATTACCGCCTTTGAGTGAGCTGATAC
CGCTCGCCGCAGCCGAACGACCGAGCGCAGCGAGTCAGTGAGCGAGGAAGCGGAAGAGCGCCCAATACGC
AAACCGCCTCTCCCCGCGCGTTGGCCGATTCATTAATGCAGCTGGCACGACAGGTTTCCCGACTGGAAAG
CGGGCAGTGAGCGCAACGCAATTAATACGCGTACCGCTAGCCAGGAAGAGTTTGTAGAAACGCAAAAAGG
CCATCCGTCAGGATGGCCTTCTGCTTAGTTTGATGCCTGGCAGTTTATGGCGGGCGTCCTGCCCGCCACC
CTCCGGGCCGTTGCTTCACAACGTTCAAATCCGCTCCCGGCGGATTTGTCCTACTCAGGAGAGCGTTCAC
CGACAAACAACAGATAAAACGAAAGGCCCAGTCTTCCGACTGAGCCTTTCGTTTTATTTGAT
